>Addgene plasmid #77714 | IRAK3 gRNA (BRDN0001146930) | addgene full sequence | sequence record 188288 | Addgene Assembled Sequence
CCCGGGTGCAAAGATGGATAAAGTTTTAAACAGAGAGGAATCTTTGCAGCTAATGGACCTTCTAGGTCTT
GAAAGGAGTGGGAATTGGCTCCGGTGCCCGTCAGTGGGCAGAGCGCACATCGCCCACAGTCCCCGAGAAG
TTGGGGGGAGGGGTCGGCAATTGATCCGGTGCCTAGAGAAGGTGGCGCGGGGTAAACTGGGAAAGTGATG
TCGTGTACTGGCTCCGCCTTTTTCCCGAGGGTGGGGGAGAACCGTATATAAGTGCAGTAGTCGCCGTGAA
CGTTCTTTTTCGCAACGGGTTTGCCGCCAGAACACAGGTAAGTGCCGTGTGTGGTTCCCGCGGGCCTGGC
CTCTTTACGGGTTATGGCCCTTGCGTGCCTTGAATTACTTCCACCTGGCTGCAGTACGTGATTCTTGATC
CCGAGCTTCGGGTTGGAAGTGGGTGGGAGAGTTCGAGGCCTTGCGCTTAAGGAGCCCCTTCGCCTCGTGC
TTGAGTTGAGGCCTGGCCTGGGCGCTGGGGCCGCCGCGTGCGAATCTGGTGGCACCTTCGCGCCTGTCTC
GCTGCTTTCGATAAGTCTCTAGCCATTTAAAATTTTTGATGACCTGCTGCGACGCTTTTTTTCTGGCAAG
ATAGTCTTGTAAATGCGGGCCAAGATCTGCACACTGGTATTTCGGTTTTTGGGGCCGCGGGCGGCGACGG
GGCCCGTGCGTCCCAGCGCACATGTTCGGCGAGGCGGGGCCTGCGAGCGCGGCCACCGAGAATCGGACGG
GGGTAGTCTCAAGCTGGCCGGCCTGCTCTGGTGCCTGGCCTCGCGCCGCCGTGTATCGCCCCGCCCTGGG
CGGCAAGGCTGGCCCGGTCGGCACCAGTTGCGTGAGCGGAAAGATGGCCGCTTCCCGGCCCTGCTGCAGG
GAGCTCAAAATGGAGGACGCGGCGCTCGGGAGAGCGGGCGGGTGAGTCACCCACACAAAGGAAAAGGGCC
TTTCCGTCCTCAGCCGTCGCTTCATGTGACTCCACGGAGTACCGGGCGCCGTCCAGGCACCTCGATTAGT
TCTCGAGCTTTTGGAGTACGTCGTCTTTAGGTTGGGGGGAGGGGTTTTATGCGATGGAGTTTCCCCACAC
TGAGTGGGTGGAGACTGAAGTTAGGCCAGCTTGGCACTTGATGTAATTCTCCTTGGAATTTGCCCTTTTT
GAGTTTGGATCTTGGTTCATTCTCAAGCCTCAGACAGTGGTTCAAAGTTTTTTTCTTCCATTTCAGGTGT
CGTGACGTACGGCCACCATGACCGAGTACAAGCCCACGGTGCGCCTCGCCACCCGCGACGACGTCCCCAG
GGCCGTACGCACCCTCGCCGCCGCGTTCGCCGACTACCCCGCCACGCGCCACACCGTCGATCCGGACCGC
CACATCGAGCGGGTCACCGAGCTGCAAGAACTCTTCCTCACGCGCGTCGGGCTCGACATCGGCAAGGTGT
GGGTCGCGGACGACGGCGCCGCCGTGGCGGTCTGGACCACGCCGGAGAGCGTCGAAGCGGGGGCGGTGTT
CGCCGAGATCGGCCCGCGCATGGCCGAGTTGAGCGGTTCCCGGCTGGCCGCGCAGCAACAGATGGAAGGC
CTCCTGGCGCCGCACCGGCCCAAGGAGCCCGCGTGGTTCCTGGCCACCGTCGGAGTCTCGCCCGACCACC
AGGGCAAGGGTCTGGGCAGCGCCGTCGTGCTCCCCGGAGTGGAGGCGGCCGAGCGCGCCGGGGTGCCCGC
CTTCCTGGAGACCTCCGCGCCCCGCAACCTCCCCTTCTACGAGCGGCTCGGCTTCACCGTCACCGCCGAC
GTCGAGGTGCCCGAAGGACCGCGCACCTGGTGCATGACCCGCAAGCCCGGTGCCTGAACGCGTTAAGTCG
ACAATCAACCTCTGGATTACAAAATTTGTGAAAGATTGACTGGTATTCTTAACTATGTTGCTCCTTTTAC
GCTATGTGGATACGCTGCTTTAATGCCTTTGTATCATGCTATTGCTTCCCGTATGGCTTTCATTTTCTCC
TCCTTGTATAAATCCTGGTTGCTGTCTCTTTATGAGGAGTTGTGGCCCGTTGTCAGGCAACGTGGCGTGG
TGTGCACTGTGTTTGCTGACGCAACCCCCACTGGTTGGGGCATTGCCACCACCTGTCAGCTCCTTTCCGG
GACTTTCGCTTTCCCCCTCCCTATTGCCACGGCGGAACTCATCGCCGCCTGCCTTGCCCGCTGCTGGACA
GGGGCTCGGCTGTTGGGCACTGACAATTCCGTGGTGTTGTCGGGGAAATCATCGTCCTTTCCTTGGCTGC
TCGCCTGTGTTGCCACCTGGATTCTGCGCGGGACGTCCTTCTGCTACGTCCCTTCGGCCCTCAATCCAGC
GGACCTTCCTTCCCGCGGCCTGCTGCCGGCTCTGCGGCCTCTTCCGCGTCTTCGCCTTCGCCCTCAGACG
AGTCGGATCTCCCTTTGGGCCGCCTCCCCGCGTCGACTTTAAGACCAATGACTTACAAGGCAGCTGTAGA
TCTTAGCCACTTTTTAAAAGAAAAGGGGGGACTGGAAGGGCTAATTCACTCCCAACGAAGACAAGATCTG
CTTTTTGCTTGTACTGGGTCTCTCTGGTTAGACCAGATCTGAGCCTGGGAGCTCTCTGGCTAACTAGGGA
ACCCACTGCTTAAGCCTCAATAAAGCTTGCCTTGAGTGCTTCAAGTAGTGTGTGCCCGTCTGTTGTGTGA
CTCTGGTAACTAGAGATCCCTCAGACCCTTTTAGTCAGTGTGGAAAATCTCTAGCAGTACGTATAGTAGT
TCATGTCATCTTATTATTCAGTATTTATAACTTGCAAAGAAATGAATATCAGAGAGTGAGAGGAACTTGT
TTATTGCAGCTTATAATGGTTACAAATAAAGCAATAGCATCACAAATTTCACAAATAAAGCATTTTTTTC
ACTGCATTCTAGTTGTGGTTTGTCCAAACTCATCAATGTATCTTATCATGTCTGGCTCTAGCTATCCCGC
CCCTAACTCCGCCCATCCCGCCCCTAACTCCGCCCAGTTCCGCCCATTCTCCGCCCCATGGCTGACTAAT
TTTTTTTATTTATGCAGAGGCCGAGGCCGCCTCGGCCTCTGAGCTATTCCAGAAGTAGTGAGGAGGCTTT
TTTGGAGGCCTAGGGACGTACCCAATTCGCCCTATAGTGAGTCGTATTACGCGCGCTCACTGGCCGTCGT
TTTACAACGTCGTGACTGGGAAAACCCTGGCGTTACCCAACTTAATCGCCTTGCAGCACATCCCCCTTTC
GCCAGCTGGCGTAATAGCGAAGAGGCCCGCACCGATCGCCCTTCCCAACAGTTGCGCAGCCTGAATGGCG
AATGGG
[124 nt withheld, positions 3367-3490]
C
[91 nt withheld, positions 3492-3582]
A
[49 nt withheld, positions 3584-3632]
CCTTTGACGTTGGAGTCCACGTTCTTT
[37 nt withheld, positions 3660-3696]
ACCCTATCTCGGTCTATTCTTTTGATTTATAAGGGATTTTGCCGATTTCGGCCTATTGGTTAAAAAATGA
GCTGATTTAACAAAAATTTAACGCGAATTTTAACAAAATATTAACGCTTACAATTTAGGTGGCACTTTTC
GGGGAAATGTGCGCGGAACCCCTATTTGTTTATTTTTCTAAATACATTCAAATATGTATCCGCTCATGAG
ACAATAACCCTGATAAATGCTTCAATAATATTGAAAAAGGAAGAGTATGAGTATTCAACATTTCCGTGTC
GCCCTTATTCCCTTTTTTGCGGCATTTTGCCTTCCTGTTTTTGCTCACCCAGAAACGCTGGTGAAAGTAA
AAGATGCTGAAGATCAGTTGGGTGCACGAGTGGGTTACATCGAACTGGATCTCAACAGCGGTAAGATCCT
TGAGAGTTTTCGCCCCGAAGAACGTTTTCCAATGATGAGCACTTTTAAAGTTCTGCTATGTGGCGCGGTA
TTATCCCGTATTGACGCCGGGCAAGAGCAACTCGGTCGCCGCATACACTATTCTCAGAATGACTTGGTTG
AGTACTCACCAGTCACAGAAAAGCATCTTACGGATGGCATGACAGTAAGAGAATTATGCAGTGCTGCCAT
AACCATGAGTGATAACACTGCGGCCAACTTACTTCTGACAACGATCGGAGGACCGAAGGAGCTAACCGCT
TTTTTGCACAACATGGGGGATCATGTAACTCGCCTTGATCGTTGGGAACCGGAGCTGAATGAAGCCATAC
CAAACGACGAGCGTGACACCACGATGCCTGTAGCAATGGCAACAACGTTGCGCAAACTATTAACTGGCGA
ACTACTTACTCTAGCTTCCCGGCAACAATTAATAGACTGGATGGAGGCGGATAAAGTTGCAGGACCACTT
CTGCGCTCGGCCCTTCCGGCTGGCTGGTTTATTGCTGATAAATCTGGAGCCGGTGAGCGTGGGTCTCGCG
GTATCATTGCAGCACTGGGGCCAGATGGTAAGCCCTCCCGTATCGTAGTTATCTACACGACGGGGAGTCA
GGCAACTATGGATGAACGAAATAGACAGATCGCTGAGATAGGTGCCTCACTGATTAAGCATTGGTAACTG
TCAGACCAAGTTTACTCATATATACTTTAGATTGATTTAAAACTTCATTTTTAATTTAAAAGGATCTAGG
TGAAGATCCTTTTTGATAATCTCATGACCAAAATCCCTTAACGTGAGTTTTCGTTCCACTGAGCGTCAGA
CCCCGTAGAAAAGATCAAAGGATCTTCTTGAGATCCTTTTTTTCTGCGCGTAATCTGCTGCTTGCAAACA
AAAAAACCACCGCTACCAGCGGTGGTTTGTTTGCCGGATCAAGAGCTACCAACTCTTTTTCCGAAGGTAA
CTGGCTTCAGCAGAGCGCAGATACCAAATACTGTTCTTCTAGTGTAGCCGTAGTTAGGCCACCACTTCAA
GAACTCTGTAGCACCGCCTACATACCTCGCTCTGCTAATCCTGTTACCAGTGGCTGCTGCCAGTGGCGAT
AAGTCGTGTCTTACCGGGTTGGACTCAAGACGATAGTTACCGGATAAGGCGCAGCGGTCGGGCTGAACGG
GGGGTTCGTGCACACAGCCCAGCTTGGAGCGAACGACCTACACCGAACTGAGATACCTACAGCGTGAGCT
ATGAGAAAGCGCCACGCTTCCCGAAGGGAGAAAGGCGGACAGGTATCCGGTAAGCGGCAGGGTCGGAACA
GGAGAGCGCACGAGGGAGCTTCCAGGGGGAAACGCCTGGTATCTTTATAGTCCTGTCGGGTTTCGCCACC
TCTGACTTGAGCGTCGATTTTTGTGATGCTCGTCAGGGGGGCGGAGCCTATGGAAAAACGCCAGCAACGC
GGCCTTTTTACGGTTCCTGGCCTTTTGCTGGCCTTTTGCTCACATGTTCTTTCCTGCGTTATCCCCTGAT
TCTGTGGATAACCGTATTACCGCCTTTGAGTGAGCTGATACCGCTCGCCGCAGCCGAACGACCGAGCGCA
GCGAGTCAGTGAGCGAGGAAGCGGAAGAGCGCCCAATACGCAAACCGCCTCTCCCCGCGCGTTGGCCGAT
TCATTAATGCAGCTGGCACGACAGGTTTCCCGACTGGAAAGCGGGCAGTGAGCGCAACGCAATTAATGTG
AGTTAGCTCACTCATTAGGCACCCCAGGCTTTACACTTTATGCTTCCGGCTCGTATGTTGTGTGGAATTG
TGAGCGGATAACAATTTCACACAGGAAACAGCTATGACCATGATTACGCCAAGCGCGCAATTAACCCTCA
CTAAAGGGAACAAAAGCTGGAGCTGCAAGCTTAATGTAGTCTTATGCAATACTCTTGTAGTCTTGCAACA
TGGTAACGATGAGTTAGCAACATGCCTTACAAGGAGAGAAAAAGCACCGTGCATGCCGATTGGTGGAAGT
AAGGTGGTACGATCGTGCCTTATTAGGAAGGCAACAGACGGGTCTGACATGGATTGGACGAACCACTGAA
TTGCCGCATTGCAGAGATATTGTATTTAAGTGCCTAGCTCGATACATAAACGGGTCTCTCTGGTTAGACC
AGATCTGAGCCTGGGAGCTCTCTGGCTAACTAGGGAACCCACTGCTTAAGCCTCAATAAAGCTTGCCTTG
AGTGCTTCAAGTAGTGTGTGCCCGTCTGTTGTGTGACTCTGGTAACTAGAGATCCCTCAGACCCTTTTAG
TCAGTGTGGAAAATCTCTAGCAGTGGCGCCCGAACAGGGACTTGAAAGCGAAAGGGAAACCAGAGGAGCT
CTCTCGACGCAGGACTCGGCTTGCTGAAGCGCGCACGGCAAGAGGCGAGGGGCGGCGACTGGTGAGTACG
CCAAAAATTTTGACTAGCGGAGGCTAGAAGGAGAGAGATGGGTGCGAGAGCGTCAGTATTAAGCGGGGGA
GAATTAGATCGCGATGGGAAAAAATTCGGTTAAGGCCAGGGGGAAAGAAAAAATATAAATTAAAACATAT
AGTATGGGCAAGCAGGGAGCTAGAACGATTCGCAGTTAATCCTGGCCTGTTAGAAACATCAGAAGGCTGT
AGACAAATACTGGGACAGCTACAACCATCCCTTCAGACAGGATCAGAAGAACTTAGATCATTATATAATA
CAGTAGCAACCCTCTATTGTGTGCATCAAAGGATAGAGATAAAAGACACCAAGGAAGCTTTAGACAAGAT
AGAGGAAGAGCAAAACAAAAGTAAGACCACCGCACAGCAAGCGGCCGCTGATCTTCAGACCTGGAGGAGG
AGATATGAGGGACAATTGGAGAAGTGAATTATATAAATATAAAGTAGTAAAAATTGAACCATTAGGAGTA
GCACCCACCAAGGCAAAGAGAAGAGTGGTGCAGAGAGAAAAAAGAGCAGTGGGAATAGGAGCTTTGTTCC
TTGGGTTCTTGGGAGCAGCAGGAAGCACTATGGGCGCAGCGTCAATGACGCTGACGGTACAGGCCAGACA
ATTATTGTCTGGTATAGTGCAGCAGCAGAACAATTTGCTGAGGGCTATTGAGGCGCAACAGCATCTGTTG
CAACTCACAGTCTGGGGCATCAAGCAGCTCCAGGCAAGAATCCTGGCTGTGGAAAGATACCTAAAGGATC
AACAGCTCCTGGGGATTTGGGGTTGCTCTGGAAAACTCATTTGCACCACTGCTGTGCCTTGGAATGCTAG
TTGGAGTAATAAATCTCTGGAACAGATTTGGAATCACACGACCTGGATGGAGTGGGACAGAGAAATTAAC
AATTACACAAGCTTAATACACTCCTTAATTGAAGAATCGCAAAACCAGCAAGAAAAGAATGAACAAGAAT
TATTGGAATTAGATAAATGGGCAAGTTTGTGGAATTGGTTTAACATAACAAATTGGCTGTGGTATATAAA
ATTATTCATAATGATAGTAGGAGGCTTGGTAGGTTTAAGAATAGTTTTTGCTGTACTTTCTATAGTGAAT
AGAGTTAGGCAGGGATATTCACCATTATCGTTTCAGACCCACCTCCCAACCCCGAGGGGACCCAGAGAGG
GCCTATTTCCCATGATTCCTTCATATTTGCATATACGATACAAGGCTGTTAGAGAGATAATTAGAATTAA
TTTGACTGTAAACACAAAGATATTAGTACAAAATACGTGACGTAGAAAGTAATAATTTCTTGGGTAGTTT
GCAGTTTTAAAATTATGTTTTAAAATGGACTATCATATGCTTACCGTAACTTGAAAGTATTTCGATTTCT
TGGCTTTATATATCTTGTGGAAAGGACGAAACACCGTACAACTCTGATGTTCTAGGGTTTTAGAGCTAGA
AATAGCAAGTTAAAATAAGGCTAGTCCGTTATCAACTTGAAAAAGTGGCACCGAGTCGGTGCTTTTTTAA
GCTTGGCGTAACTAGATCTTGAGACAAATGGCAGTATTCATCCACAATTTTAAAAGAAAAGGGGGGATTG
GGGGGTACAGTGCAGGGGAAAGAATAGTAGACATAATAGCAACAGACATACAAACTAAAGAATTACAAAA
ACAAATTACAAAAATTCAAAATTTTCGGGTTTATTACAGGGACAGCAGAGATCCACTTTGGCGCCGGCTC
GAGGGGG
Features (pLannotate 1.2.2; 29 found; start..end, strand, type, name):
     14..80      +  CDS            small t antigen (fragment): SV40 (simian virus 40) small t antigen
    106..317     +  promoter       EF-1α core promoter: core promoter for human elongation factor EF-1α
    318..1256    +  intron         EF-1α intron A: intron upstream of the start codon of human EF-1α
   1278..1877    +  CDS            PuroR (fragment): puromycin N-acetyltransferase; pac from Streptomyces; confers resistance to puromycin
   1893..2481    +  misc_feature   WPRE: woodchuck hepatitis virus posttranscriptional regulatory element
   2532..2551    +  misc_feature   cPPT/CTS (fragment): central polypurine tract and central termination sequence of HIV-1
   2553..2786    +  LTR            3' LTR (ΔU3): self-inactivating 3' long terminal repeat (LTR) from HIV-1
   2864..2985    +  polyA_signal   SV40 poly(A) signal: SV40 polyadenylation signal
   3025..3160    +  rep_origin     SV40 ori: SV40 origin of replication
   3181..3199    -  promoter       T7 promoter: promoter for bacteriophage T7 RNA polymerase
   3207..3362    +  CDS            lacZα (fragment): LacZα fragment of β-galactosidase; lacZ fragment
   3367..3795    +  rep_origin     f1 ori (sequence partly withheld): f1 bacteriophage origin of replication; arrow indicates direction of (+) strand synthesis
   3848..3952    +  promoter       AmpR promoter: bla
   3953..4813    +  CDS            AmpR: β-lactamase; bla; confers resistance to ampicillin, carbenicillin, and related antibiotics
   4984..5572    +  rep_origin     ori: high-copy-number ColE1/pMB1/pBR322/pUC origin of replication
   5755..5847    +  CDS            lacI (fragment): lac repressor; lacI; The lac repressor binds to the lac operator to inhibit transcription in E. coli. This inhibition can be relieved by adding lactose or isopropyl-β-D-thiogalactopyranoside (IPTG).
   5860..5881    +  protein_bind   CAP binding site: CAP binding activates transcription in the presence of cAMP. E. coli catabolite activator protein
   5896..5926    +  promoter       lac promoter: promoter for the E. coli lac operon
   5934..5950    +  protein_bind   lac operator: The lac repressor binds to the lac operator to inhibit transcription in E. coli. This inhibition can be relieved by adding lactose or isopropyl-β-D-thiogalactopyranoside (IPTG). lac repressor encoded by lacI
   5995..6013    +  promoter       T3 promoter: promoter for bacteriophage T3 RNA polymerase
   6041..6267    +  promoter       RSV promoter: Rous sarcoma virus enhancer/promoter
   6268..6448    +  LTR            5' LTR (truncated): truncated 5' long terminal repeat (LTR) from HIV-1
   6495..6620    +  misc_feature   HIV-1 Ψ: packaging signal of human immunodeficiency virus type 1
   6604..6967    +  CDS            HIV-1 gag (fragment): gag protein from human immunodeficiency virus 1; gag
   7113..7346    +  misc_feature   RRE: The Rev response element (RRE) of HIV-1 allows for Rev-dependent mRNA export from the nucleus to the cytoplasm.
   7723..7749    +  CDS            Rev (fragment): human immunodeficiency virus 1 (HIV-1) Rev protein; rev; enhances nuclear export of unspliced and incompletely spliced viral mRNAs
   7753..7993    +  promoter       U6 promoter: RNA polymerase III promoter for human U6 snRNA
   8023..8098    +  misc_RNA       gRNA scaffold: guide RNA scaffold for the Streptococcus pyogenes CRISPR/Cas9 system
   8154..8271    +  misc_feature   cPPT/CTS: central polypurine tract and central termination sequence of HIV-1
