[The description below was written by a language model from this plasmid's Addgene catalogue record and pLannotate feature annotations shown in this document.]
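Description:
IRAK3 gRNA (BRDN0001146930) is a third-generation lentiviral guide RNA plasmid built on the lentiGuide-Puro backbone, carrying a single guide designed against human IRAK3 (also known as IRAKM). It is one clone from a human kinome gRNA collection. In bacteria it is maintained as a high-copy plasmid through a ColE1/pUC-type origin and selected with ampicillin via the β-lactamase gene. An f1 origin, an SV40 origin and remnants of a lac/T7/T3 cloning region are also annotated in the backbone.

The lentiviral transfer cassette begins with an RSV promoter fused to a truncated HIV-1 5' LTR, which drives genomic RNA production without Tat. This is followed by the Ψ packaging signal with a partial gag sequence and the Rev response element for Rev-dependent nuclear export. Downstream, the human U6 RNA polymerase III promoter drives the IRAK3-targeting spacer joined to the Streptococcus pyogenes Cas9 guide scaffold. A cPPT/CTS element lies just after this unit. A separate Pol II unit follows, in which the EF-1α core promoter with its first intron expresses puromycin N-acetyltransferase so that transduced mammalian cells can be selected. WPRE enhances transcript expression, and the self-inactivating ΔU3 3' LTR closes the provirus, with an SV40 polyadenylation signal beyond it.

The plasmid does not encode Cas9, so it is meant to be used with a separate Cas9 lentiviral vector or in cells that already express Cas9. In that setting it directs Cas9 to the IRAK3 locus. The guide was designed against two IRAK3 reference transcripts.
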