Addgene plasmid #77714: IRAK3 gRNA (BRDN0001146930)
Purpose: 3rd generation lentiviral gRNA plasmid targeting human IRAK3
Depositing lab: John Doench & David Root. Depositing organization: Broad Institute. Publication: Optimized sgRNA design to maximize activity and minimize off-target effects of CRISPR-Cas9. Doench JG, Fusi N, Sullender M, Hegde M, Vaimberg EW, Donovan KF, Smith I, Tothova Z, Wilen C, Orchard R, Virgin HW, Listgarten J, Root DE. Nat Biotechnol. 2016 Jan 18. doi: 10.1038/nbt.3437. PubMed 26780180.
Backbone
  Vector backbone: lentiGuide-Puro
  Backbone manufacturer: Zhang Lab (Addgene plasmid # 52963)
  Vector type: Mammalian Expression, Lentiviral, CRISPR
  Selectable markers: Puromycin
Growth in bacteria
  Bacterial resistance: Ampicillin, 100 μg/mL
  Growth temperature: 37°C
  Growth strain: DH5alpha
  Copy number: High Copy
Gene/Insert
  Gene/Insert name: IRAK3 (alt names: IRAK3; NM_001142523.1)
  gRNA/shRNA sequence: TACAACTCTGATGTTCTAGG
  Species: H. sapiens (human)
  Entrez Gene: IRAK3 (a.k.a. ASRT5, IRAKM)
  Promoter: hU6
  Cloning method: Unknown
  Sequencing primers: 5′ U6-F; 3′ pS2-R
Terms and licenses: Academic/Nonprofit Terms; Industry Terms: Not Available to Industry
Depositor comments: The gRNA was designed to target the following Genbank reference sequence(s): NM_001142523.1,NM_007199.2. Note that this plasmid does NOT contain Cas9. It should be used in conjunction with lentiCas9-Blast (Addgene #52962) or otherwise with cell lines already expressing Cas9. Browse the full kinome gRNA library at http://www.addgene.org/pooled-library/broadgpp-human-kinome/ or visit http://www.broadinstitute.org/rnai/public/ for detailed protocols and information.
How to cite: IRAK3 gRNA (BRDN0001146930) was a gift from John Doench & David Root (Addgene plasmid # 77714 ; http://n2t.net/addgene:77714 ; RRID:Addgene_77714)
