>Addgene plasmid #77714 | IRAK3 gRNA (BRDN0001146930) | depositor partial sequence | sequence record 145174 | Target Sequence
TACAACTCTGATGTTCTAGG
