>Addgene plasmid #77714 | IRAK3 gRNA (BRDN0001146930) | addgene partial sequence | sequence record 188287 | hU6-F
AAAGTAATAATTTCTTGGGTAGTTTGCAGTTTTAAAATTATGTTTTAAAATGGACTATCATATGCTTACC
GTAACTTGAAAGTATTTCGATTTCTTGGCTTTATATATCTTGTGGAAAGGACGAAACACCGTACAACTCT
GATGTTCTAGGGTTTTAGAGCTAGAAATAGCAAGTTAAAATAAGGCTAGTCCGTTATCAACTTGAAAAAG
TGGCACCGAGTCGGTGCTTTTTTAAGCTTGGCGTAACTAGATCTTGAGACAAATGGCAGTATTCATCCAC
AATTTTAAAAGAAAAGGGGGGATTGGGGGGTACAGTGCAGGGGAAAGAATAGTAGACATAATAGCAACAG
ACATACAAACTAAAGAATTACAAAAACAAATTACAAAAATTCAAAATTTTCGGGTTTATTACAGGGACAG
CAGAGATCCACTTTGGCGCCGGCTCGAGGGGGCCCGGGTGCAAAGATGGATAAAGTTTTAAACAGAGAGG
AATCTTTGCAGCTAATGGACCTTCTAGGTCTTGAAAGGAGTGGGAATTGGCTCCGGTGCCCGTCAGTGGG
GCAGAGCGCA
